>Addgene plasmid #197365 | pPBpuro-ErbB1(F992) | addgene full sequence | sequence record 389610 | Addgene NGS Result
CTAAATTGTAAGCGTTAATATTTTGTTAAAATTCGCGTTAAATTTTTGTTAAATCAGCTCATTTTTTAAC
CAATAGGCCGAAATCGGCAAAATCCCTTATAAATCAAAAGAATAGACCGAGATAGGGT
[37 nt withheld, positions 129-165]
AAAGAACGTGGACTCCAACGTCAAAGG
[49 nt withheld, positions 193-241]
T
[91 nt withheld, positions 243-333]
G
[124 nt withheld, positions 335-458]
CCCATTCGCCATTCAGGCTGCGCAACTGTTGGGAAGGGCGATCGGTGCGGGCCTCTTCGCTATTACGCCA
GCTGGCGAAAGGGGGATGTGCTGCAAGGCGATTAAGTTGGGTAACGCCAGGGTTTTCCCAGTCACGACGT
TGTAAAACGACGGCCAGTGAGCGCGCGTAATACGACTCACTATAGGGCGAATTGGGGCGCGCCATTCTAG
ATTAACCCTAGAAAGATAGTCTGCGTAAAATTGACGCATGCATTCTTGAAATATTGCTCTCTCTTTCTAA
ATAGCGCGAATCCGTCGCTGTGCATTTAGGACATCTCAGTCGCCGCTTGGAGCTCCCGTGAGGCGTGCTT
GTCAATGCGGTAAGTGTCACTGATTTTGAACTATAACGACCGCGTGAGTCAAAATGACGCATGATTATCT
TTTACGTGACTTTTAAGATTTAACTCATACGATAATTATATTGTTATTTCATGTTCTACTTACGTGATAA
CTTATTATATATATATTTTCTTGTTATAGATATCAACTAGAATGCTAGCATGGGCCCATCTCGACATTGA
TTATTGACTAGTTATTAATAGTAATCAATTACGGGGTCATTAGTTCATAGCCCATATATGGAGTTCCGCG
TTACATAACTTACGGTAAATGGCCCGCCTGGCTGACCGCCCAACGACCCCCGCCCATTGACGTCAATAAT
GACGTATGTTCCCATAGTAACGCCAATAGGGACTTTCCATTGACGTCAATGGGTGGAGTATTTACGGTAA
ACTGCCCACTTGGCAGTACATCAAGTGTATCATATGCCAAGTACGCCCCCTATTGACGTCAATGACGGTA
AATGGCCCGCCTGGCATTATGCCCAGTACATGACCTTATGGGACTTTCCTACTTGGCAGTACATCTACGT
ATTAGTCATCGCTATTACCATGGTCGAGGTGAGCCCCACGTTCTGCTTCACTCTCCCCATCTCCCCCCCC
TCCCCACCCCCAATTTTGTATTTATTTATTTTTTAATTATTTTGTGCAGCGATGGGGGCGGGGGGGGGGG
GGGGGCGCGCCAGGCGGGGCGGGGCGGGGCGAGGGGCGGGGCGGGGCGAGGCGGAGAGGTGCGGCGGCAG
CCAATCAGAGCGGCGCGCTCCGAAAGTTTCCTTTTATGGCGAGGCGGCGGCGGCGGCGGCCCTATAAAAA
GCGAAGCGCGCGGCGGGCGGGAGTCGCTGCGCGCTGCCTTCGCCCCGTGCCCCGCTCCGCCGCCGCCTCG
CGCCGCCCGCCCCGGCTCTGACTGACCGCGTTACTCCCACAGGTGAGCGGGCGGGACGGCCCTTCTCCTC
CGGGCTGTAATTAGCGCTTGGTTTAATGACGGCTTGTTTCTTTTCTGTGGCTGCGTGAAAGCCTTGAGGG
GCTCCGGGAGGGCCCTTTGTGCGGGGGGAGCGGCTCGGGGGGTGCGTGCGTGTGTGTGTGCGTGGGGAGC
GCCGCGTGCGGCTCCGCGCTGCCCGGCGGCTGTGAGCGCTGCGGGCGCGGCGCGGGGCTTTGTGCGCTCC
GCAGTGTGCGCGAGGGGAGCGCGGCCGGGGGCGGTGCCCCGCGGTGCGGGGGGGGCTGCGAGGGGAACAA
AGGCTGCGTGCGGGGTGTGTGCGTGGGGGGGTGAGCAGGGGGTGTGGGCGCGTCGGTCGGGCTGCAACCC
CCCCTGCACCCCCCTCCCCGAGTTGCTGAGCACGGCCCGGCTTCGGGTGCGGGGCTCCGTACGGGGCGTG
GCGCGGGGCTCGCCGTGCCGGGCGGGGGGTGGCGGCAGGTGGGGGTGCCGGGCGGGGCGGGGCCGCCTCG
GGCCGGGGAGGGCTCGGGGGAGGGGCGCGGCGGCCCCCGGAGCGCCGGCGGCTGTCGAGGCGCGGCGAGC
CGCAGCCATTGCCTTTTATGGTAATCGTGCGAGAGGGCGCAGGGACTTCCTTTGTCCCAAATCTGTGCGG
AGCCGAAATCTGGGAGGCGCCGCCGCACCCCCTCTAGCGGGCGCGGGGCGAAGCGGTGCGGCGCCGGCAG
GAAGGAAATGGGCGGGGAGGGCCTTCGTGCGTCGCCGCGCCGCCGTCCCCTTCTCCCTCTCCAGCCTCGG
GGCTGTCCGCGGGGGGACGGCTGCCTTCGGGGGGGACGGGGCAGGGCGGGGTTCGGCTTCTGGCGTGTGA
CCGGCGGCTCTAGAGCCTCTGCTAACCATGTTCATGCCTTCTTCTTTTTCCTACAGCTCCTGGGCAACGT
GCTGGTTATTGTGCTGTCTCATCATTTTGGCAAAGAATTGGGATCCGAATTCCTCGAGACCATGCGACCC
TCCGGGACGGCCGGGGCAGCGCTCCTGGCGCTGCTGGCTGCGCTCTGCCCGGCGAGTCGGGCTCTGGAGG
AAAAGAAAGTTTGCCAAGGCACGAGTAACAAGCTCACGCAGTTGGGCACTTTTGAAGATCATTTTCTCAG
CCTCCAGAGGATGTTCAATAACTGTGAGGTGGTCCTTGGGAATTTGGAAATTACCTATGTGCAGAGGAAT
TATGATCTTTCCTTCTTAAAGACCATCCAGGAGGTGGCTGGTTATGTCCTCATTGCCCTCAACACAGTGG
AGCGAATTCCTTTGGAAAACCTGCAGATCATCAGAGGAAATATGTACTACGAAAATTCCTATGCCTTAGC
AGTCTTATCTAACTATGATGCAAATAAAACCGGACTGAAGGAGCTGCCCATGAGAAATTTACAGGAAATC
CTGCATGGCGCCGTGCGGTTCAGCAACAACCCTGCCCTGTGCAACGTGGAGAGCATCCAGTGGCGGGACA
TAGTCAGCAGTGACTTTCTCAGCAACATGTCGATGGACTTCCAGAACCACCTGGGCAGCTGCCAAAAGTG
TGATCCAAGCTGTCCCAATGGGAGCTGCTGGGGTGCAGGAGAGGAGAACTGCCAGAAACTGACCAAAATC
ATCTGTGCCCAGCAGTGCTCCGGGCGCTGCCGTGGCAAGTCCCCCAGTGACTGCTGCCACAACCAGTGTG
CTGCAGGCTGCACAGGCCCCCGGGAGAGCGACTGCCTGGTCTGCCGCAAATTCCGAGACGAAGCCACGTG
CAAGGACACCTGCCCCCCACTCATGCTCTACAACCCCACCACGTACCAGATGGATGTGAACCCCGAGGGC
AAATACAGCTTTGGTGCCACCTGCGTGAAGAAGTGTCCCCGTAATTATGTGGTGACAGATCACGGCTCGT
GCGTCCGAGCCTGTGGGGCCGACAGCTATGAGATGGAGGAAGACGGCGTCCGCAAGTGTAAGAAGTGCGA
AGGGCCTTGCCGCAAAGTGTGTAACGGAATAGGTATTGGTGAATTTAAAGACTCACTCTCCATAAATGCT
ACGAATATTAAACACTTCAAAAACTGCACCTCCATCAGTGGCGATCTCCACATCCTGCCGGTGGCATTTA
GGGGTGACTCCTTCACACATACTCCTCCTCTGGATCCACAGGAACTGGATATTCTGAAAACCGTAAAGGA
AATCACAGGGTTTTTGCTGATTCAGGCTTGGCCTGAAAACAGGACGGACCTCCATGCCTTTGAGAACCTA
GAAATCATACGCGGCAGGACCAAGCAACATGGTCAGTTTTCTCTTGCAGTCGTCAGCCTGAACATAACAT
CCTTGGGATTACGCTCCCTCAAGGAGATAAGTGATGGAGATGTGATAATTTCAGGAAACAAAAATTTGTG
CTATGCAAATACAATAAACTGGAAAAAACTGTTTGGGACCTCCGGTCAGAAAACCAAAATTATAAGCAAC
AGAGGTGAAAACAGCTGCAAGGCCACAGGCCAGGTCTGCCATGCCTTGTGCTCCCCCGAGGGCTGCTGGG
GCCCGGAGCCCAGGGACTGCGTCTCTTGCCGGAATGTCAGCCGAGGCAGGGAATGCGTGGACAAGTGCAA
CCTTCTGGAGGGTGAGCCAAGGGAGTTTGTGGAGAACTCTGAGTGCATACAGTGCCACCCAGAGTGCCTG
CCTCAGGCCATGAACATCACCTGCACAGGACGGGGACCAGACAACTGTATCCAGTGTGCCCACTACATTG
ACGGCCCCCACTGCGTCAAGACCTGCCCGGCAGGAGTCATGGGAGAAAACAACACCCTGGTCTGGAAGTA
CGCAGACGCCGGCCATGTGTGCCACCTGTGCCATCCAAACTGCACCTACGGATGCACTGGGCCAGGTCTT
GAAGGCTGTCCAACGAATGGGCCTAAGATCCCGTCCATCGCCACTGGGATGGTGGGGGCCCTCCTCTTGC
TGCTGGTGGTGGCCCTGGGGATCGGCCTCTTCATGCGAAGGCGCCACATCGTTCGGAAGCGCACGCTGCG
GAGGCTGCTGCAGGAGAGGGAGCTTGTGGAGCCTCTTACACCCAGTGGAGAAGCTCCCAACCAAGCTCTC
TTGAGGATCTTGAAGGAAACTGAATTCAAAAAGATCAAAGTGCTGGGCTCCGGTGCGTTCGGCACGGTGT
ATAAGGGACTCTGGATCCCAGAAGGTGAGAAAGTTAAAATTCCCGTCGCTATCAAGGAATTAAGAGAAGC
AACATCTCCGAAAGCCAACAAGGAAATCCTCGATGAAGCCTACGTGATGGCCAGCGTGGACAACCCACAT
GTCTGTCGGCTGCTGGGCATCTGCCTCACCTCCACCGTGCAACTCATCACGCAGCTCATGCCCTTCGGCT
GCCTCCTGGACTATGTCCGGGAACACAAAGACAATATTGGCTCCCAGTACCTGCTCAACTGGTGTGTGCA
GATCGCAAAGGGCATGAACTACTTGGAGGACCGTCGCTTGGTGCACCGCGACCTGGCAGCCAGGAACGTA
CTGGTGAAAACACCGCAGCATGTCAAGATCACAGATTTTGGGCTGGCCAAACTGCTGGGTGCGGAAGAGA
AAGAATACCATGCAGAAGGAGGCAAAGTGCCTATCAAGTGGATGGCATTGGAATCAATTTTACACAGAAT
CTATACCCACCAGAGTGATGTCTGGAGCTACGGGGTGACCGTTTGGGAGTTGATGACCTTTGGATCCAAG
CCATATGACGGAATCCCTGCCAGCGAGATCTCCTCCATCCTGGAGAAAGGAGAACGCCTCCCTCAGCCAC
CCATATGTACCATCGATGTCTACATGATCATGGTCAAGTGCTGGATGATAGACGCAGATAGTCGCCCAAA
GTTCCGTGAGTTGATCATCGAATTCTCCAAAATGGCCCGAGACCCCCAGCGCTACCTTGTCATTCAGGGG
GATGAAAGAATGCATTTGCCAAGTCCTACAGACTCCAACTTCTACCGTGCCCTGATGGATGAAGAAGACA
TGGACGACGTGGTGGATGCCGACGAATTCCTCATCCCACAGCAGGGCTTCTTCAGCAGCCCCTCCACGTC
ACGGACTCCCCTCCTGAGCTCTCTGAGTGCAACCAGCAACAATTCCACCGTGGCTTGCATTGATAGAAAT
GGGCTGCAAAGCTGTCCCATCAAGGAAGACAGCTTCTTGCAGCGATACAGCTCAGACCCCACAGGCGCCT
TGACTGAGGACAGCATAGACGACACCTTCCTCCCAGTGCCTGAATACATAAACCAGTCCGTTCCCAAAAG
GCCCGCTGGCTCTGTGCAGAATCCTGTCTATCACAATCAGCCTCTGAACCCCGCGCCCAGCAGAGACCCA
CACTACCAGGACCCCCACAGCACTGCAGTGGGCAACCCCGAGTATCTCAACACTGTCCAGCCCACCTGTG
TCAACAGCACATTCGACAGCCCTGCCCACTGGGCCCAGAAAGGCAGCCACCAAATTAGCCTGGACAACCC
TGACTACCAGCAGGACTTCTTTCCCAAGGAAGCCAAGCCAAATGGCATCTTTAAGGGCTCCACAGCTGAA
AATGCAGAATACCTAAGGGTCGCGCCACAAAGCAGTGAATTTATTGGAGCATGAGCGGCCGCTCTAGAGT
CAACTAACTTAAGCTAGCAACGGTTTCCCTCTAGCGGGATCAATTCCGCCCCCCCCCCCTAACGTTACTG
GCCGAAGCCGCTTGGAATAAGGCCGGTGTGCGTTTGTCTATATGTTATTTTCCACCATATTGCCGTCTTT
TGGCAATGTGAGGGCCCGGAAACCTGGCCCTGTCTTCTTGACGAGCATTCCTAGGGGTCTTTCCCCTCTC
GCCAAAGGAATGCAAGGTCTGTTGAATGTCGTGAAGGAAGCAGTTCCTCTGGAAGCTTCTTGAAGACAAA
CAACGTCTGTAGCGACCCTTTGCAGGCAGCGGAACCCCCCACCTGGCGACAGGTGCCTCTGCGGCCAAAA
GCCACGTGTATAAGATACACCTGCAAAGGCGGCACAACCCCAGTGCCACGTTGTGAGTTGGATAGTTGTG
GAAAGAGTCAAATGGCTCTCCTCAAGCGTATTCAACAAGGGGCTGAAGGATGCCCAGAAGGTACCCCATT
GTATGGGATCTGATCTGGGGCCTCGGTGCACATGCTTTACATGTGTTTAGTCGAGGTTAAAAAAACGTCT
AGGCCCCCCGAACCACGGGGACGTGGTTTTCCTTTGAAAAACACGATAATACCATGACCGAGTACAAGCC
CACGGTGCGCCTCGCCACCCGCGACGACGTCCCCAGGGCCGTACGCACCCTCGCCGCCGCGTTCGCCGAC
TACCCCGCCACGCGCCACACCGTCGATCCGGACCGCCACATCGAGCGGGTCACCGAGCTGCAAGAACTCT
TCCTCACGCGCGTCGGGCTCGACATCGGCAAGGTGTGGGTCGCGGACGACGGCGCCGCGGTGGCGGTCTG
GACCACGCCGGAGAGCGTCGAAGCGGGGGCGGTGTTCGCCGAGATCGGCCCGCGCATGGCCGAGTTGAGC
GGTTCCCGGCTGGCCGCGCAGCAACAGATGGAAGGCCTCCTGGCGCCGCACCGGCCCAAGGAGCCCGCGT
GGTTCCTGGCCACCGTCGGCGTCTCGCCCGACCACCAGGGCAAGGGTCTGGGCAGCGCCGTCGTGCTCCC
CGGAGTGGAGGCGGCCGAGCGCGCCGGGGTGCCCGCCTTCCTGGAGACCTCCGCGCCCCGCAACCTCCCC
TTCTACGAGCGGCTCGGCTTCACCGTCACCGCCGACGTCGAGGTGCCCGAAGGACCGCGCACCTGGTGCA
TGACCCGCAAGCCCGGTGCCTGATCGATGATCTAGAGCTCGCTGATCAGCCTCGACTGTGCCTTCTAGTT
GCCAGCCATCTGTTGTTTGCCCCTCCCCCGTGCCTTCCTTGACCCTGGAAGGTGCCACTCCCACTGTCCT
TTCCTAATAAAATGAGGAAATTGCATCGCATTGTCTGAGTAGGTGTCATTCTATTCTGGGGGGTGGGGTG
GGGCAGGACAGCAAGGGGGAGGATTGGGAAGACAATAGCAGGCATGCTGGGGATGCGGTGGGCTCTATGG
CTTCTGAGGCGGAAAGAACCTGCAGCCCAAGCTTGGCGTAATCATGGTCATAGCTGTTTCCTGTGTGAAA
TTGTTATCCGCTCACAATTCCACACAACATACGAGCCGGAAGCATAAAGTGTAAAGCCTGGGGTGCCTAA
TGAGTGAGCTAACTCACATTAATTGCGTTGCGCTCACTGCCCGCTTTCCAGTCGGGAAACCTGTCGTGCC
AGCGGATCTTAAAAGTTTTGTTACTTTATAGAAGAAATTTTGAGTTTTTGTTTTTTTTTAATAAATAAAT
AAACATAAATAAATTGTTTGTTGAATTTATTATTAGTATGTAAGTGTAAATATAATAAAACTTAATATCT
ATTCAAATTAATAAATAAACCTCGATATACAGACCGATAAAACACATGCGTCAATTTTACGCATGATTAT
CTTTAACGTACGTCACAATATGATTATCTTTCTAGGGTTAATCTAGTATACGCGTTTAATTAATCCAGCT
TTTGTTCCCTTTAGTGAGGGTTAATTGCGCGCTTGGCGTAATCATGGTCATAGCTGTTTCCTGTGTGAAA
TTGTTATCCGCTCACAATTCCACACAACATACGAGCCGGAAGCATAAAGTGTAAAGCCTGGGGTGCCTAA
TGAGTGAGCTAACTCACATTAATTGCGTTGCGCTCACTGCCCGCTTTCCAGTCGGGAAACCTGTCGTGCC
AGCTGCATTAATGAATCGGCCAACGCGCGGGGAGAGGCGGTTTGCGTATTGGGCGCTCTTCCGCTTCCTC
GCTCACTGACTCGCTGCGCTCGGTCGTTCGGCTGCGGCGAGCGGTATCAGCTCACTCAAAGGCGGTAATA
CGGTTATCCACAGAATCAGGGGATAACGCAGGAAAGAACATGTGAGCAAAAGGCCAGCAAAAGGCCAGGA
ACCGTAAAAAGGCCGCGTTGCTGGCGTTTTTCCATAGGCTCCGCCCCCCTGACGAGCATCACAAAAATCG
ACGCTCAAGTCAGAGGTGGCGAAACCCGACAGGACTATAAAGATACCAGGCGTTTCCCCCTGGAAGCTCC
CTCGTGCGCTCTCCTGTTCCGACCCTGCCGCTTACCGGATACCTGTCCGCCTTTCTCCCTTCGGGAAGCG
TGGCGCTTTCTCATAGCTCACGCTGTAGGTATCTCAGTTCGGTGTAGGTCGTTCGCTCCAAGCTGGGCTG
TGTGCACGAACCCCCCGTTCAGCCCGACCGCTGCGCCTTATCCGGTAACTATCGTCTTGAGTCCAACCCG
GTAAGACACGACTTATCGCCACTGGCAGCAGCCACTGGTAACAGGATTAGCAGAGCGAGGTATGTAGGCG
GTGCTACAGAGTTCTTGAAGTGGTGGCCTAACTACGGCTACACTAGAAGAACAGTATTTGGTATCTGCGC
TCTGCTGAAGCCAGTTACCTTCGGAAAAAGAGTTGGTAGCTCTTGATCCGGCAAACAAACCACCGCTGGT
AGCGGTGGTTTTTTTGTTTGCAAGCAGCAGATTACGCGCAGAAAAAAAGGATCTCAAGAAGATCCTTTGA
TCTTTTCTACGGGGTCTGACGCTCAGTGGAACGAAAACTCACGTTAAGGGATTTTGGTCATGAGATTATC
AAAAAGGATCTTCACCTAGATCCTTTTAAATTAAAAATGAAGTTTTAAATCAATCTAAAGTATATATGAG
TAAACTTGGTCTGACAGTTACCAATGCTTAATCAGTGAGGCACCTATCTCAGCGATCTGTCTATTTCGTT
CATCCATAGTTGCCTGACTCCCCGTCGTGTAGATAACTACGATACGGGAGGGCTTACCATCTGGCCCCAG
TGCTGCAATGATACCGCGAGACCCACGCTCACCGGCTCCAGATTTATCAGCAATAAACCAGCCAGCCGGA
AGGGCCGAGCGCAGAAGTGGTCCTGCAACTTTATCCGCCTCCATCCAGTCTATTAATTGTTGCCGGGAAG
CTAGAGTAAGTAGTTCGCCAGTTAATAGTTTGCGCAACGTTGTTGCCATTGCTACAGGCATCGTGGTGTC
ACGCTCGTCGTTTGGTATGGCTTCATTCAGCTCCGGTTCCCAACGATCAAGGCGAGTTACATGATCCCCC
ATGTTGTGCAAAAAAGCGGTTAGCTCCTTCGGTCCTCCGATCGTTGTCAGAAGTAAGTTGGCCGCAGTGT
TATCACTCATGGTTATGGCAGCACTGCATAATTCTCTTACTGTCATGCCATCCGTAAGATGCTTTTCTGT
GACTGGTGAGTACTCAACCAAGTCATTCTGAGAATAGTGTATGCGGCGACCGAGTTGCTCTTGCCCGGCG
TCAATACGGGATAATACCGCGCCACATAGCAGAACTTTAAAAGTGCTCATCATTGGAAAACGTTCTTCGG
GGCGAAAACTCTCAAGGATCTTACCGCTGTTGAGATCCAGTTCGATGTAACCCACTCGTGCACCCAACTG
ATCTTCAGCATCTTTTACTTTCACCAGCGTTTCTGGGTGAGCAAAAACAGGAAGGCAAAATGCCGCAAAA
AAGGGAATAAGGGCGACACGGAAATGTTGAATACTCATACTCTTCCTTTTTCAATATTATTGAAGCATTT
ATCAGGGTTATTGTCTCATGAGCGGATACATATTTGAATGTATTTAGAAAAATAAACAAATAGGGGTTCC
GCGCACATTTCCCCGAAAAGTGCCAC
Features (pLannotate 1.2.2; 23 found; start..end, strand, type, name):
     30..458     -  rep_origin     f1 ori (sequence partly withheld): f1 bacteriophage origin of replication; arrow indicates direction of (+) strand synthesis
    463..618     -  CDS            lacZα (fragment): LacZα fragment of β-galactosidase; lacZ fragment
    626..644     +  promoter       T7 promoter: promoter for bacteriophage T7 RNA polymerase
   1011..1390    +  enhancer       CMV enhancer: human cytomegalovirus immediate early enhancer
   1392..1667    +  promoter       chicken β-actin promoter: No description available
   1668..2684    +  intron         chimeric intron: chimera between introns from chicken β-actin and rabbit β-globin
   2760..6392    +  CDS            EGFR: precursor of human epidermal growth factor receptor
   6458..7019    +  misc_feature   IRES: internal ribosome entry site (IRES) of the encephalomyocarditis virus (EMCV)
   7022..7621    +  CDS            PuroR: puromycin N-acetyltransferase; pac from Streptomyces alboniger; confers resistance to puromycin
   7654..7878    +  polyA_signal   bGH poly(A) signal: bovine growth hormone polyadenylation signal
   7882..7898    +  promoter       SV40 promoter (fragment): SV40 enhancer and early promoter
   7949..7965    -  protein_bind   lac operator: The lac repressor binds to the lac operator to inhibit transcription in E. coli. This inhibition can be relieved by adding lactose or isopropyl-β-D-thiogalactopyranoside (IPTG). lac repressor encoded by lacI
   7973..8003    -  promoter       lac promoter: promoter for the E. coli lac operon
   8018..8039    -  protein_bind   CAP binding site: CAP binding activates transcription in the presence of cAMP. E. coli catabolite activator protein
   8052..8091    -  CDS            lacI (fragment): lac repressor; lacI; The lac repressor binds to the lac operator to inhibit transcription in E. coli. This inhibition can be relieved by adding lactose or isopropyl-β-D-thiogalactopyranoside (IPTG).
   8376..8394    -  promoter       T3 promoter: promoter for bacteriophage T3 RNA polymerase
   8439..8455    -  protein_bind   lac operator: The lac repressor binds to the lac operator to inhibit transcription in E. coli. This inhibition can be relieved by adding lactose or isopropyl-β-D-thiogalactopyranoside (IPTG). lac repressor encoded by lacI
   8463..8493    -  promoter       lac promoter: promoter for the E. coli lac operon
   8508..8529    -  protein_bind   CAP binding site: CAP binding activates transcription in the presence of cAMP. E. coli catabolite activator protein
   8542..8634    -  CDS            lacI (fragment): lac repressor; lacI; The lac repressor binds to the lac operator to inhibit transcription in E. coli. This inhibition can be relieved by adding lactose or isopropyl-β-D-thiogalactopyranoside (IPTG).
   8817..9405    -  rep_origin     ori: high-copy-number ColE1/pMB1/pBR322/pUC origin of replication
   9576..10436   -  CDS            AmpR: β-lactamase; bla; confers resistance to ampicillin, carbenicillin, and related antibiotics
  10437..10541   -  promoter       AmpR promoter: bla
