[The description below was written by a language model from this plasmid's Addgene catalogue record and pLannotate feature annotations shown in this document.]
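Description:
pPBpuro-ErbB1(F992) is a mammalian expression plasmid of about 10.6 kb, built on the roughly 7 kb pPBpuro backbone, that encodes a point mutant of the human epidermal growth factor receptor (EGFR/ErbB1). In bacteria it is maintained through a high-copy ColE1/pUC-type origin and an ampicillin resistance gene (β-lactamase) driven by its own promoter. An f1 phage origin, T7 and T3 promoters, and remnants of lacZα, lac promoter/operator and lacI reflect a phagemid-type cloning vector ancestry. The backbone name suggests a piggyBac transposon design, but no transposon terminal repeats are annotated in the feature table, so the record itself does not confirm this.

The expression cassette is driven by a CAG-type composite promoter: the CMV immediate-early enhancer, the chicken β-actin promoter and a chimeric β-actin/β-globin intron, which together give strong constitutive transcription in many mammalian cell types. This is followed by the roughly 3.6 kb EGFR precursor coding sequence carrying a tyrosine 992 to phenylalanine substitution, which removes the phosphorylatable hydroxyl group at that residue. No epitope tags or fluorescent fusions are annotated. Downstream, an EMCV IRES links the receptor to a puromycin N-acetyltransferase gene on the same transcript, terminated by the bovine growth hormone polyadenylation signal. Because both proteins are translated from one bicistronic mRNA, puromycin-resistant cells are likely to express the receptor as well.

The stated purpose is simply to encode a human ErbB1 mutant. The associated study examined the roles of ErbB-family receptors in proliferation, survival and migration using cells lacking all ErbB genes, which is consistent with use of this construct for expressing a mutant receptor in such cells.
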