Addgene plasmid #197365: pPBpuro-ErbB1(F992)
Purpose: Encoding human ErbB1 mutant.
Depositing lab: Michiyuki Matsuda. Depositing organization: Kyoto University, Graduate School of Biostudies. Publication: Knockout of all ErbB-family genes delineates their roles in proliferation, survival, and migration. Matsuda K, Hirayama D, Hino N, Kuno S, Sakaue-Sawano A, Miyawaki A, Matsuda M, Terai K. J Cell Sci. 2023 Jul 31:jcs.261199. doi: 10.1242/jcs.261199. PubMed 37519219.
Backbone
  Vector backbone: pPBpuro
  Backbone size w/o insert (bp): 7000
  Total vector size (bp): 10600
  Vector type: Mammalian Expression
  Selectable markers: Puromycin
Growth in bacteria
  Bacterial resistance: Ampicillin, 100 μg/mL
  Growth temperature: 37°C
  Growth strain: DH5alpha
  Copy number: Unknown
Gene/Insert
  Gene/Insert name: EGFR mutant
  Species: H. sapiens (human)
  Insert size (bp): 3600
  Mutation: Tyrosine 992 to Phenylalanine
  Entrez Gene: EGFR (a.k.a. ERBB, ERBB1, ERRP, HER1, NISBD2, NNCIS, PIG61, mENA)
Resource information
  A portion of this plasmid was derived from a plasmid made by: Dr. Noriko Gotoh (Kanazawa University)
Terms and licenses: Academic/Nonprofit Terms; Industry Terms: Not Available to Industry
How to cite: pPBpuro-ErbB1(F992) was a gift from Michiyuki Matsuda (Addgene plasmid # 197365 ; http://n2t.net/addgene:197365 ; RRID:Addgene_197365)
